Addgene plasmid #20414: pWZL Neo Myr Flag HK3
Depositing lab: William Hahn & Jean Zhao. Depositing organization: Dana-Farber Cancer Institute. Publication: Integrative Genomic Approaches Identify IKBKE as a Breast Cancer Oncogene (Kinase Library Clones). Boehm JS, Zhao JJ, Yao J, Kim SY, Firestein R, Dunn IF, Sjostrom SK, Garraway LA, Weremowicz S, Richardson AL, Greulich H, Stewart CJ, Mulvey LA, Shen RR, Ambrogio L, Hirozane-Kishikawa T, Hill DE, Vidal M, Meyerson M, Grenier JK, Hinkle G, Root DE, Roberts TM, Lander ES, Polyak K, Hahn WC. Cell. 2007 Jun 15. 129(6):1065-1079. 10.1016/j.cell.2007.03.052 PubMed 17574021.
Backbone
  Vector backbone: pWZL-Neo-Myr-Flag-DEST
  Backbone manufacturer: William Hahn Lab (available at Addgene, #15300)
  Vector type: Mammalian Expression, Retroviral
  Selectable markers: Neomycin (select with G418)
Growth in bacteria
  Bacterial resistance: Ampicillin, 100 μg/mL
  Growth temperature: 37°C
  Growth strain: Stbl3
  Growth instructions: Stbl3 cells to prevent recombination.
  Copy number: Unknown
Gene/Insert
  Gene/Insert name: HK3 (alt name: hexokinase 3 (white cell))
  Species: H. sapiens (human)
  Entrez Gene: HK3 (a.k.a. HKIII, HXK3)
  Tag / fusion protein: Myr (N terminal on backbone); Flag (N terminal on backbone)
  Cloning method: Gateway Cloning
  Sequencing primers: 5′ pWZL-Fwd (GAA CCT CCT CGT TCG ACC); 3′ pWZL-Rev (TTC CGG GCC CTC ACA TTG)
Resource information
  A portion of this plasmid was derived from a plasmid made by: 3-E7
Terms and licenses: Academic/Nonprofit Terms; Industry Terms: Not Available to Industry
Depositor comments: ORFs were cloned into Gateway compatible pEntry vectors. An LR recombination reaction was performed to move the ORF to pWZL-Neo-Myr-Flag DEST such that the ORF would have 5' myristoylation and flag tags. This plasmid is part of a kinase library, and the gene has been verified, but has not been fully sequenced for minor mutations. Please see the following link for plasmids from this article that are not part of the kinase library http://www.addgene.org/pubmed/17574021
How to cite: pWZL Neo Myr Flag HK3 was a gift from William Hahn & Jean Zhao (Addgene plasmid # 20414 ; http://n2t.net/addgene:20414 ; RRID:Addgene_20414)
