[The description below was written by a language model from this plasmid's Addgene catalogue record.]
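Description:
pWZL Neo Myr Flag HK3 is a retroviral mammalian expression plasmid carrying the human hexokinase 3 (HK3, also called HKIII or HXK3) open reading frame in the pWZL-Neo-Myr-Flag-DEST backbone. It is propagated in bacteria under ampicillin selection, and a recombination-deficient strain (Stbl3) is recommended, reflecting the tendency of repeated retroviral sequences to rearrange. The copy number is recorded as unknown. In mammalian cells, a neomycin resistance marker allows stably transduced populations to be selected with G418. No feature table accompanies the record, so the promoter driving the insert, the bacterial origin and the exact arrangement of the viral elements are not stated.

The HK3 ORF was first cloned into a Gateway entry vector and then moved into the destination backbone by an LR recombination reaction. This places it in frame behind two N-terminal elements supplied by the vector: a myristoylation signal and a Flag epitope. The myristoylation sequence directs lipid modification of the fusion protein and so targets it to membranes, a strategy commonly used to promote activation of kinases. The Flag tag allows detection or immunoprecipitation of the expressed protein.

The construct is one member of a library of myristoylated, Flag-tagged kinase clones built for gain-of-function screening, in work using integrative genomic approaches to identify breast cancer oncogenes. The identity of the gene has been verified, but the depositors note that the insert has not been fully sequenced, so minor mutations cannot be excluded.
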