>Addgene plasmid #20414 | pWZL Neo Myr Flag HK3 | addgene partial sequence | sequence record 26236 | 20414 with pWZL-Fwd
CTCCTTCTCTAGGCGCCGGCCGGATCCAGAATTCGCCACCATGGGGTCTTCAAAATCTAAACCAAAGGAC
CCCAGCCAGCGCCGGCGCAGGATCCGAGGTTACCTTGACTACAAAGACGATGACGACAAGCAATTGACAA
GTTTGTACAAAAAAGTTGGCATGGACTCCATTGGGTCTTCAGGGTTGCGGCAGGGGGAAGAAACCCTGAG
TTGCTCTGAGGAGGGCTTGCCCGGGCCCTCAGACAGCTCAGAGCTGGTGCAGGAGTGCCTGCAGCAGTTC
AAGGTGACAAGGGCACAGCTACAGCAGATCCAAGCCAGCCTCTTGGGTTCCATGGAGCAGGCGCTGAGGG
GACAGGCCAGCCCTGCCCCTGCGGTCCGGATGCTGCCTACATACGTGGGGTCCACCCCACATGGCACTGA
GCAAGGAGACTTCGTGGTGCTGGAGCTGGGGGCCACAGGGGCCTCACTGCGTGTTTTGTGGGTGACTCTA
ACTGGCATTGAGGGGCATAGGGTGGAGCCCAGAAGCCAGGAGTTTGTGATCCCCCAAGAGGTGATGCTGG
GTGCTGGCCAGCAGCTCTTTGACTTTGCTGCCCACTGCCTGTCTGAGTTCCTGGATGCGCAGCCTGTGAA
CAAACAGGGTCTGCAGCTTGGCTTCAGCTTCTCTTTCCCTTGTCACCAGACGGGCTTGGACAGGANCACC
CTCATTTCCTGGACCAAAGGTTTTAG
